Addgene plasmid #171246: Flag-M4-AR-S650D
Purpose: Mammalian expression of 3xFlag-tagged human androgen receptor phosphorylation mutant: AR-Ser650Asp (AR-S650D)
Depositing lab: Steven Balk. Depositing organization: Beth Israel Deaconess Medical Center. Publication: Protein phosphatase 1 suppresses androgen receptor ubiquitylation and degradation. Liu X, Han W, Gulla S, Simon NI, Gao Y, Cai C, Yang H, Zhang X, Liu J, Balk SP, Chen S. Oncotarget. 2016 Jan 12;7(2):1754-64. doi: 10.18632/oncotarget.6434. PubMed 26636645.
Backbone
  Vector backbone: p3XFLAG-CMV-10
  Backbone manufacturer: Sigma-Aldrich
  Backbone size w/o insert (bp): 6400
  Vector type: Mammalian Expression
  Selectable markers: Neomycin (select with G418)
Growth in bacteria
  Bacterial resistance: Ampicillin, 100 μg/mL
  Growth temperature: 37°C
  Growth strain: DH5alpha
  Copy number: High Copy
Gene/Insert
  Gene/Insert name: 3xFlag-tagged human androgen receptor Ser650Asp mutant (alt name: Flag-AR-S650D)
  Species: H. sapiens (human)
  Insert size (bp): 3000
  Mutation: AR-Ser650Asp (AR-S650D)
  Entrez Gene: AR (a.k.a. AIS, AR8, DHTR, HUMARA, HYSP1, KD, NR3C4, SBMA, SMAX1, TFM)
  Promoter: CMV
  Tag / fusion protein: Flag (N terminal on backbone)
  Cloning method: Restriction Enzyme; 5′ cloning site BamHI (unknown if destroyed); 3′ cloning site NotI (unknown if destroyed)
  Sequencing primers: 5′ CMV_fwd_primer
Terms and licenses: Academic/Nonprofit Terms; Industry Terms: Not Available to Industry
Depositor comments: Mutation in Flag-tagged AR Ser-Pro phosphorylation site, and the exact amino acid residue position and composition may slightly vary based on human AR versions. Two XmaI sites on the vector backbone and one EcoRI site at the 3'UTR of AR cDNA were deleted by DNA mutagenesis.
How to cite: Flag-M4-AR-S650D was a gift from Steven Balk (Addgene plasmid # 171246 ; http://n2t.net/addgene:171246 ; RRID:Addgene_171246)
