[The description below was written by a language model from this plasmid's Addgene catalogue record and pLannotate feature annotations shown in this document.]
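Description:
Flag-M4-AR-S650D is a mammalian expression plasmid built on the commercial p3XFLAG-CMV-10 backbone, carrying a human androgen receptor (AR) cDNA in which serine 650 has been changed to aspartate. The sequenced construct is about 9.3 kb. In E. coli it replicates from a high-copy ColE1/pUC-type origin and is selected through the β-lactamase (AmpR) gene. An f1 phage origin is also present, along with small lac-region remnants and a T7 promoter from the backbone. For mammalian cells, an SV40 enhancer/early promoter drives the neomycin phosphotransferase gene, terminated by an SV40 polyadenylation signal, which allows G418 selection of stable transfectants. The annotation also picks up the adjacent ble and a str fragment, which lie next to neo in its source sequence.

The expression cassette consists of the CMV immediate-early enhancer and promoter, a backbone-encoded N-terminal 3xFLAG epitope with an enterokinase cleavage site, the AR coding sequence cloned between BamHI and NotI, some AR 3′ untranslated sequence, and the human growth hormone polyadenylation signal. Ser650 lies in a Ser-Pro phosphorylation site, and aspartate substitution is a standard way of mimicking constitutive phosphorylation. The depositor cautions that exact residue numbering may differ between human AR reference versions. Two XmaI sites in the backbone and an EcoRI site in the AR 3′UTR were removed by mutagenesis, though the record does not say why. The associated work concerns protein phosphatase 1 control of AR ubiquitylation and degradation. The plasmid is therefore suited to comparing the stability, modification and activity of this phospho-site mutant with other AR variants, using the FLAG tag for detection or immunoprecipitation.
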