Features (pLannotate 1.2.2; 22 found; start..end, strand, type, name):
      4..158     -  CDS            lacZα (fragment): LacZα fragment of β-galactosidase; lacZ fragment
    318..697     +  enhancer       CMV enhancer: human cytomegalovirus immediate early enhancer
    699..898     +  promoter       CMV promoter: human cytomegalovirus (CMV) immediate early promoter
    931..996     +  CDS            3xFLAG: three tandem FLAG® epitope tags, followed by an enterokinase cleavage site
   1012..3765    +  CDS            AR: ANDR_HUMAN - Also known as DHTR, NR3C4. Experimental evidence at protein level: Swiss-Prot protein existence level 1. [Isoform 4]: Lacks the C-terminal ligand-binding domain and may therefore constitutively activate the transcription of a specific set of genes independently of steroid hormones. From Homo sapiens (Human).
   4079..4701    +  polyA_signal   hGH poly(A) signal: human growth hormone polyadenylation signal
   4743..5040    +  promoter       SV40 promoter: SV40 enhancer and early promoter
   5094..5885    +  CDS            neo: KKA2_KLEPN - Also known as kan, nptII. Experimental evidence at protein level: Swiss-Prot protein existence level 1. Resistance to kanamycin, neomycin, paromomycin, ribostamycin, butirosin and gentamicin B. From Klebsiella pneumoniae.
   5909..6286    +  CDS            ble: BLE_KLEPN - Experimental evidence at protein level: Swiss-Prot protein existence level 1. Binding protein with a strong affinity to the bleomycin family of antibiotics. Binds to CL990; an antimitotic-antibiotic compound. From Klebsiella pneumoniae.
   6328..6387    +  CDS            str (fragment): STR_KLEPN - Protein inferred from homology: Swiss-Prot protein existence level 3. The aminoglycoside phosphotransferases achieve inactivation of their antibiotic substrates by phosphorylation. From Klebsiella pneumoniae.
   6410..6433    -  rep_origin     CloDF13 ori (fragment): Plasmids containing the CloDF13 (CDF) origin of replication can be propagated in E. coli cells that contain additional plasmids with compatible origins.
   6434..6517    +  CDS            large T antigen (fragment): large T antigen from SV40 (simian virus 40)
   6540..6674    +  polyA_signal   SV40 poly(A) signal: SV40 polyadenylation signal
   6680..6698    -  promoter       T7 promoter: promoter for bacteriophage T7 RNA polymerase
   6736..6752    -  protein_bind   lac operator: The lac repressor binds to the lac operator to inhibit transcription in E. coli. This inhibition can be relieved by adding lactose or isopropyl-β-D-thiogalactopyranoside (IPTG). lac repressor encoded by lacI
   6760..6790    -  promoter       lac promoter: promoter for the E. coli lac operon
   6805..6826    -  protein_bind   CAP binding site: CAP binding activates transcription in the presence of cAMP. E. coli catabolite activator protein
   6839..6931    -  CDS            lacI (fragment): lac repressor; lacI; The lac repressor binds to the lac operator to inhibit transcription in E. coli. This inhibition can be relieved by adding lactose or isopropyl-β-D-thiogalactopyranoside (IPTG).
   7114..7702    -  rep_origin     ori: high-copy-number ColE1/pMB1/pBR322/pUC origin of replication
   7873..8733    -  CDS            AmpR: β-lactamase; bla; confers resistance to ampicillin, carbenicillin, and related antibiotics
   8734..8838    -  promoter       AmpR promoter: bla
   8865..9293    +  rep_origin     f1 ori (sequence partly withheld): f1 bacteriophage origin of replication; arrow indicates direction of (+) strand synthesis
>Addgene plasmid #171246 | Flag-M4-AR-S650D | addgene full sequence | sequence record 336097 | Addgene NGS Result
CCATTCGCCATTCAGGCTGCGCAACTGTTGGGAAGGGCGATCGGTGCGGGCCTCTTCGCTATTACGCCAG
CTGGCGAAAGGGGGATGTGCTGCAAGGCGATTAAGTTGGGTAACGCCAGGGTTTTCCCAGTCACGACGTT
GTAAAACGACGGCCAGTGCCAAGCTGATCTATACATTGAATCAATATTGGCAATTAGCCATATTAGTCAT
TGGTTATATAGCATAAATCAATATTGGCTATTGGCCATTGCATACGTTGTATCTATATCATAATATGTAC
ATTTATATTGGCTCATGTCCAATATGACCGCCATGTTGACATTGATTATTGACTAGTTATTAATAGTAAT
CAATTACGGGGTCATTAGTTCATAGCCCATATATGGAGTTCCGCGTTACATAACTTACGGTAAATGGCCC
GCCTGGCTGACCGCCCAACGACCCCCGCCCATTGACGTCAATAATGACGTATGTTCCCATAGTAACGCCA
ATAGGGACTTTCCATTGACGTCAATGGGTGGAGTATTTACGGTAAACTGCCCACTTGGCAGTACATCAAG
TGTATCATATGCCAAGTCCGCCCCCTATTGACGTCAATGACGGTAAATGGCCCGCCTGGCATTATGCCCA
GTACATGACCTTACGGGACTTTCCTACTTGGCAGTACATCTACGTATTAGTCATCGCTATTACCATGGTG
ATGCGGTTTTGGCAGTACACCAATGGGCGTGGATAGCGGTTTGACTCACGGGGATTTCCAAGTCTCCACC
CCATTGACGTCAATGGGAGTTTGTTTTGGCACCAAAATCAACGGGACTTTCCAAAATGTCGTAATAACCC
CGCCCCGTTGACGCAAATGGGCGGTAGGCGTGTACGGTGGGAGGTCTATATAAGCAGAGCTCGTTTAGTG
AACCGTCAGAATTAACCATGGACTACAAAGACCATGACGGTGATTATAAAGATCATGACATCGATTACAA
GGATGACGATGACAAGCTTCCGCGGGGATCCATGGAAGTGCAGTTAGGGCTGGGAAGGGTCTACCCTCGG
CCGCCGTCCAAGACCTACCGAGGAGCTTTCCAGAATCTGTTCCAGAGCGTGCGCGAAGTGATCCAGAACC
CGGGCCCCAGGCACCCAGAGGCCGCGAGCGCAGCACCTCCCGGCGCCAGTTTGCTGCTGCTGCAGCAGCA
GCAGCAGCAGCAGCAGCAGCAGCAGCAGCAGCAGCAGCAGCAGCAGCAGCAGCAAGAGACTAGCCCCAGG
CAGCAGCAGCAGCAGCAGGGTGAGGATGGTTCTCCCCAAGCCCATCGTAGAGGCCCCACAGGCTACCTGG
TCCTGGATGAGGAACAGCAACCTTCACAGCCGCAGTCGGCCCTGGAGTGCCACCCCGAGAGAGGTTGCGT
CCCAGAGCCTGGAGCCGCCGTGGCCGCCAGCAAGGGGCTGCCGCAGCAGCTGCCAGCACCTCCGGACGAG
GATGACTCAGCTGCCCCATCCACGTTGTCCCTGCTGGGCCCCACTTTCCCCGGCTTAAGCAGCTGCTCCG
CTGACCTTAAAGACATCCTGAGCGAGGCCAGCACCATGCAACTCCTTCAGCAACAGCAGCAGGAAGCAGT
ATCCGAAGGCAGCAGCAGCGGGAGAGCGAGGGAGGCCTCGGGGGCTCCCACTTCCTCCAAGGACAATTAC
TTAGGGGGCACTTCGACCATTTCTGACAACGCCAAGGAGTTGTGTAAGGCAGTGTCGGTGTCCATGGGCC
TGGGTGTGGAGGCGTTGGAGCATCTGAGTCCAGGGGAACAGCTTCGGGGGGATTGCATGTACGCCCCACT
TTTGGGAGTTCCACCCGCTGTGCGTCCCACTCCTTGTGCCCCATTGGCCGAATGCAAAGGTTCTCTGCTA
GACGACAGCGCAGGCAAGAGCACTGAAGATACTGCTGAGTATTCCCCTTTCAAGGGAGGTTACACCAAAG
GGCTAGAAGGCGAGAGCCTAGGCTGCTCTGGCAGCGCTGCAGCAGGGAGCTCCGGGACACTTGAACTGCC
GTCTACCCTGTCTCTCTACAAGTCCGGAGCACTGGACGAGGCAGCTGCGTACCAGAGTCGCGACTACTAC
AACTTTCCACTGGCTCTGGCCGGACCGCCGCCCCCTCCGCCGCCTCCCCATCCCCACGCTCGCATCAAGC
TGGAGAACCCGCTGGACTACGGCAGCGCCTGGGCGGCTGCGGCGGCGCAGTGCCGCTATGGGGACCTGGC
GAGCCTGCATGGCGCGGGTGCAGCGGGACCCGGTTCTGGGTCACCCTCAGCCGCCGCTTCCTCATCCTGG
CACACTCTCTTCACAGCCGAAGAAGGCCAGTTGTATGGACCGTGTGGTGGTGGTGGGGGTGGTGGCGGCG
GCGGCGGCGGCGGCGGCGGCGGCGGCGGCGGCGGCGGCGGCGGCGAGGCGGGAGCTGTAGCCCCCTACGG
CTACACTCGGCCCCCTCAGGGGCTGGCGGGCCAGGAAAGCGACTTCACCGCACCTGATGTGTGGTACCCT
GGCGGCATGGTGAGCAGAGTGCCCTATCCCAGTCCCACTTGTGTCAAAAGCGAAATGGGCCCCTGGATGG
ATAGCTACTCCGGACCTTACGGGGACATGCGTTTGGAGACTGCCAGGGACCATGTTTTGCCCATTGACTA
TTACTTTCCACCCCAGAAGACCTGCCTGATCTGTGGAGATGAAGCTTCTGGGTGTCACTATGGAGCTCTC
ACATGTGGAAGCTGCAAGGTCTTCTTCAAAAGAGCCGCTGAAGGGAAACAGAAGTACCTGTGCGCCAGCA
GAAATGATTGCACTATTGATAAATTCCGAAGGAAAAATTGTCCATCTTGTCGTCTTCGGAAATGTTATGA
AGCAGGGATGACTCTGGGAGCCCGGAAGCTGAAGAAACTTGGTAATCTGAAACTACAGGAGGAAGGAGAG
GCTTCCAGCACCACCGACCCCACTGAGGAGACAACCCAGAAGCTGACAGTGTCACACATTGAAGGCTATG
AATGTCAGCCCATCTTTCTGAATGTCCTGGAAGCCATTGAGCCAGGTGTAGTGTGTGCTGGACACGACAA
CAACCAGCCCGACTCCTTTGCAGCCTTGCTCTCTAGCCTCAATGAACTGGGAGAGAGACAGCTTGTACAC
GTGGTCAAGTGGGCCAAGGCCTTGCCTGGCTTCCGCAACTTACACGTGGACGACCAGATGGCTGTCATTC
AGTACTCCTGGATGGGGCTCATGGTGTTTGCCATGGGCTGGCGATCCTTCACCAATGTCAACTCCAGGAT
GCTCTACTTCGCCCCTGATCTGGTTTTCAATGAGTACCGCATGCACAAGTCCCGGATGTACAGCCAGTGT
GTCCGAATGAGGCACCTCTCTCAAGAGTTTGGATGGCTCCAAATCACCCCCCAGGAATTCCTGTGCATGA
AAGCACTGCTACTCTTCAGCATTATTCCAGTGGATGGGCTGAAAAATCAAAAATTCTTTGATGAACTTCG
AATGAACTACATCAAGGAACTCGATCGTATCATTGCATGCAAAAGAAAAAATCCCACATCCTGCTCAAGA
CGCTTCTACCAGCTCACCAAGCTCCTGGACTCCGTGCAGCCTATTGCGAGAGAGCTGCATCAGTTCACTT
TTGACCTGCTAATCAAGTCACACATGGTGAGCGTGGACTTTCCGGAAATGATGGCAGAGATCATCTCTGT
GCAAGTGCCCAAGATCCTTTCTGGGAAAGTCAAGCCCATCTATTTCCACACCCAGTGAAGCATTGGAAAC
CCTATTTCCCCACCCCAGCTCATGCCCCCTTTCAGATGTCTTCTGCCTGTTATAACTCTGCACTACTCCT
CTGCAGTGCCTTGGGGAATTTCCTCTATTGATGTACAGTCTGTCATGAACATGTTCCTCAATTCTATTTG
CTGGGCTTTTTTTTTCTCTTTCTCTCCTTTCTTTTTCTTCTTCCCTCCCTATCTAACCCTCCCATGGCAC
CTTCAGACTTTGCTTCCCATTGTGGCTCCTATCTGTGTTTTGAATGGTGTTGTATGCCTTTATCCAGCAC
AGTGGCGGCCGCGATTCCGGGTGGCATCCCTGTGACCCCTCCCCAGTGCCTCTCCTGGCCCTGGAAGTTG
CCACTCCAGTGCCCACCAGCCTTGTCCTAATAAAATTAAGTTGCATCATTTTGTCTGACTAGGTGTCCTT
CTATAATATTATGGGGTGGAGGGGGGTGGTATGGAGCAAGGGGCAAGTTGGGAAGACAACCTGTAGGGCC
TGCGGGGTCTATTGGGAACCAAGCTGGAGTGCAGTGGCACAATCTTGGCTCACTGCAATCTCCGCCTCCT
GGGTTCAAGCGATTCTCCTGCCTCAGCCTCCCGAGTTGTTGGGATTCCAGGCATGCATGACCAGGCTCAG
CTAATTTTTGTTTTTTTGGTAGAGACGGGGTTTCACCATATTGGCCAGGCTGGTCTCCAACTCCTAATCT
CAGGTGATCTACCCACCTTGGCCTCCCAAATTGCTGGGATTACAGGCGTGAACCACTGCTCCCTTCCCTG
TCCTTCTGATTTTAAAATAACTATACCAGCAGGAGGACGTCCAGACACAGCATAGGCTACCTGGCCATGC
CCAACCGGTGGGACATTTGAGTTGCTTGCTTGGCACTGTCCTCTCATGCGTTGGGTCCACTCAGTAGATG
CCTGTTGAATTGGGTACGCGGCCAGCTTGGCTGTGGAATGTGTGTCAGTTAGGGTGTGGAAAGTCCCCAG
GCTCCCCAGCAGGCAGAAGTATGCAAAGCATGCATCTCAATTAGTCAGCAACCAGGTGTGGAAAGTCCCC
AGGCTCCCCAGCAGGCAGAAGTATGCAAAGCATGCATCTCAATTAGTCAGCAACCATAGTCCCGCCCCTA
ACTCCGCCCATCCCGCCCCTAACTCCGCCCAGTTCCGCCCATTCTCCGCCCCATGGCTGACTAATTTTTT
TTATTTATGCAGAGGCCGAGGCCGCCTCGGCCTCTGAGCTATTCCAGAAGTAGTGAGGAGGCTTTTTTGG
AGGAATTGATCAGCTTGGGATCTGATCAAGAGACAGGATGAGGATCGTTTCGCATGATTGAACAAGATGG
ATTGCACGCAGGTTCTCCGGCCGCTTGGGTGGAGAGGCTATTCGGCTATGACTGGGCACAACAGACAATC
GGCTGCTCTGATGCCGCCGTGTTCCGGCTGTCAGCGCAGGGGCGCCCGGTTCTTTTTGTCAAGACCGACC
TGTCCGGTGCCCTGAATGAACTGCAGGACGAGGCAGCGCGGCTATCGTGGCTGGCCACGACGGGCGTTCC
TTGCGCAGCTGTGCTCGACGTTGTCACTGAAGCGGGAAGGGACTGGCTGCTATTGGGCGAAGTGCCGGGG
CAGGATCTCCTGTCATCTCACCTTGCTCCTGCCGAGAAAGTATCCATCATGGCTGATGCAATGCGGCGGC
TGCATACGCTTGATCCGGCTACCTGCCCATTCGACCACCAAGCGAAACATCGCATCGAGCGAGCACGTAC
TCGGATGGAAGCCGGTCTTGTCGATCAGGATGATCTGGACGAAGAGCATCAGGGGCTCGCGCCAGCCGAA
CTGTTCGCCAGGCTCAAGGCGCGCATGCCCGACGGCGAGGATCTCGTCGTGACCCATGGCGATGCCTGCT
TGCCGAATATCATGGTGGAAAATGGCCGCTTTTCTGGATTCATCGACTGTGGCCGGCTGGGTGTGGCGGA
CCGCTATCAGGACATAGCGTTGGCTACCCGTGATATTGCTGAAGAGCTTGGCGGCGAATGGGCTGACCGC
TTCCTCGTGCTTTACGGTATCGCCGCTCCCGATTCGCAGCGCATCGCCTTCTATCGCCTTCTTGACGAGT
TCTTCTGAGCGGGACTCTGGGGTTCGAAATGACCGACCAAGCGACGCCCAACCTGCCATCACGAGATTTC
GATTCCACCGCCGCCTTCTATGAAAGGTTGGGCTTCGGAATCGTTTTCCGGGACGCCGGCTGGATGATCC
TCCAGCGCGGGGATCTCATGCTGGAGTTCTTCGCCCACCTCGGGCTCGATCCCCTCGCGAGTTGGTTCAG
CTGCTGCCTGAGGCTGGACGACCTCGCGGAGTTCTACCGGCAGTGCAAATCCGTCGGCATCCAGGAAACC
AGCAGCGGCTATCCGCGCATCCATGCCCCCGAACTGCAGGAGTGGGGAGGCACGATGGCCGCTTTGGTCG
ACCCGGACGGGACGCTCCTGCGCCTGATACAGAACGAATTGCTTGCAGGCATCTCATGAGTGTGTCTTCC
CGTTTTCCGCCTGAGGTCACTGCGTGGATGGAGCGCTGGCGCCTGCTGCGCGACGGCGAGCTGCTCACCA
CCCACTCGCCAAGCTGGAACCGTAAAAAGGCCGCGTTGCTGGCGTTTTTCCATAGGCTCCGCCGATCATA
ATCAGCCATACCACATTTGTAGAGGTTTTACTTGCTTTAAAAAACCTCCCACACCTCCCCCTGAACCTGA
AACATAAAATGAATGCAATTGTTGTTGTTAACTTGTTTATTGCAGCTTATAATGGTTACAAATAAAGCAA
TAGCATCACAAATTTCACAAATAAAGCATTTTTTTCACTGCATTCTAGTTGTGGTTTGTCCAAACTCATC
AATGTATCTTATCATGTCTGGATCAATTCCCTATAGTGAGTCGTATTAAATTCGTAATCATGTCATAGCT
GTTTCCTGTGTGAAATTGTTATCCGCTCACAATTCCACACAACATACGAGCCGGAAGCATAAAGTGTAAA
GCCTGGGGTGCCTAATGAGTGAGCTAACTCACATTAATTGCGTTGCGCTCACTGCCCGCTTTCCAGTCGG
GAAACCTGTCGTGCCAGCTGCATTAATGAATCGGCCAACGCGCGGGGAGAGGCGGTTTGCGTATTGGGCG
CTCTTCCGCTTCCTCGCTCACTGACTCGCTGCGCTCGGTCGTTCGGCTGCGGCGAGCGGTATCAGCTCAC
TCAAAGGCGGTAATACGGTTATCCACAGAATCAGGGGATAACGCAGGAAAGAACATGTGAGCAAAAGGCC
AGCAAAAGGCCAGGAACCGTAAAAAGGCCGCGTTGCTGGCGTTTTTCCATAGGCTCCGCCCCCCTGACGA
GCATCACAAAAATCGACGCTCAAGTCAGAGGTGGCGAAACCCGACAGGACTATAAAGATACCAGGCGTTT
CCCCCTGGAAGCTCCCTCGTGCGCTCTCCTGTTCCGACCCTGCCGCTTACCGGATACCTGTCCGCCTTTC
TCCCTTCGGGAAGCGTGGCGCTTTCTCATAGCTCACGCTGTAGGTATCTCAGTTCGGTGTAGGTCGTTCG
CTCCAAGCTGGGCTGTGTGCACGAACCCCCCGTTCAGCCCGACCGCTGCGCCTTATCCGGTAACTATCGT
CTTGAGTCCAACCCGGTAAGACACGACTTATCGCCACTGGCAGCAGCCACTGGTAACAGGATTAGCAGAG
CGAGGTATGTAGGCGGTGCTACAGAGTTCTTGAAGTGGTGGCCTAACTACGGCTACACTAGAAGAACAGT
ATTTGGTATCTGCGCTCTGCTGAAGCCAGTTACCTTCGGAAAAAGAGTTGGTAGCTCTTGATCCGGCAAA
CAAACCACCGCTGGTAGCGGTGGTTTTTTTGTTTGCAAGCAGCAGATTACGCGCAGAAAAAAAGGATCTC
AAGAAGATCCTTTGATCTTTTCTACGGGGTCTGACGCTCAGTGGAACGAAAACTCACGTTAAGGGATTTT
GGTCATGAGATTATCAAAAAGGATCTTCACCTAGATCCTTTTAAATTAAAAATGAAGTTTTAAATCAATC
TAAAGTATATATGAGTAAACTTGGTCTGACAGTTACCAATGCTTAATCAGTGAGGCACCTATCTCAGCGA
TCTGTCTATTTCGTTCATCCATAGTTGCCTGACTCCCCGTCGTGTAGATAACTACGATACGGGAGGGCTT
ACCATCTGGCCCCAGTGCTGCAATGATACCGCGAGACCCACGCTCACCGGCTCCAGATTTATCAGCAATA
AACCAGCCAGCCGGAAGGGCCGAGCGCAGAAGTGGTCCTGCAACTTTATCCGCCTCCATCCAGTCTATTA
ATTGTTGCCGGGAAGCTAGAGTAAGTAGTTCGCCAGTTAATAGTTTGCGCAACGTTGTTGCCATTGCTAC
AGGCATCGTGGTGTCACGCTCGTCGTTTGGTATGGCTTCATTCAGCTCCGGTTCCCAACGATCAAGGCGA
GTTACATGATCCCCCATGTTGTGCAAAAAAGCGGTTAGCTCCTTCGGTCCTCCGATCGTTGTCAGAAGTA
AGTTGGCCGCAGTGTTATCACTCATGGTTATGGCAGCACTGCATAATTCTCTTACTGTCATGCCATCCGT
AAGATGCTTTTCTGTGACTGGTGAGTACTCAACCAAGTCATTCTGAGAATAGTGTATGCGGCGACCGAGT
TGCTCTTGCCCGGCGTCAATACGGGATAATACCGCGCCACATAGCAGAACTTTAAAAGTGCTCATCATTG
GAAAACGTTCTTCGGGGCGAAAACTCTCAAGGATCTTACCGCTGTTGAGATCCAGTTCGATGTAACCCAC
TCGTGCACCCAACTGATCTTCAGCATCTTTTACTTTCACCAGCGTTTCTGGGTGAGCAAAAACAGGAAGG
CAAAATGCCGCAAAAAAGGGAATAAGGGCGACACGGAAATGTTGAATACTCATACTCTTCCTTTTTCAAT
ATTATTGAAGCATTTATCAGGGTTATTGTCTCATGAGCGGATACATATTTGAATGTATTTAGAAAAATAA
ACAAATAGGGGTTCCGCGCACATTTCCCCGAAAAGTGCCACCTG
[124 nt withheld, positions 8865-8988]
C
[91 nt withheld, positions 8990-9080]
A
[49 nt withheld, positions 9082-9130]
CCTTTGACGTTGGAGTCCACGTTCTTT
[37 nt withheld, positions 9158-9194]
ACCCTATCTCGGTCTATTCTTTTGATTTATAAGGGATTTTGCCGATTTCGGCCTATTGGTTAAAAAATGA
GCTGATTTAACAAAAATTTAACGCGAATTTTAACAAAATATTAACGCTTACAATTT
